>Addgene plasmid #99912 | psgRNA2.02-PP7-ccdB | depositor full sequence | sequence record 182680 | Full Sequence
GGTACCAAGGTCGGGCAGGAAGAGGGCCTATTTCCATGATTCCTTCATATTTGCATATACGATACAAGGC
TGTTAGAGAGATAATTAGAATTAATTTGACTGTAAACACAAAGATATTAGTACAAAATACGTGACGTAGA
AAGTAATAATTTCTTGGGTATTTGCAGTTTTTAAAATTATGTTTTAAAATGGACTATCATATGCTTACCG
TAACTTGAAAGTATTTCGATTTCTTGGCTTTATATATCTTGTGGAAAGGACGAAACACCGAGAGACGCTG
GCTTATCGAAATTAATACGACTCACTATAGGGAGACCCAAGCTGGCTAGTTAAGCTATCAACAAGTTTGT
ACAAAAAAGCTGAACGAGAAACGTAAAATGATATAAATATCAATATATTAAATTAGATTTTGCATAAAAA
ACAGACTACATAATACTGTAAAACACAACATATCCAGTCACTATGAATCAACTACTTAGATGGTATTAGT
GACCTGTAGTCGACCGACAGCCTTCCAAATGTTCTTCGGGTGATGCTGCCAACTTAGTCGACCGACAGCC
TTCCAAATGTTCTTCTCAAACGGAATCGTCGTATCCAGCCTACTCGCTATTGTCCTCAATGCCGTATTAA
ATCATAAAAAGAAATAAGAAAAAGAGGTGCGAGCCTCTTTTTTGTGTGACAAAATAAAAACATCTACCTA
TTCATATACGCTAGTGTCATAGTCCTGAAAATCATCTGCATCAAGAACAATTTCACAACTCTTATACTTT
TCTCTTACAAGTCGTTCGGCTTCATCTGGATTTTCAGCCTCTATACTTACTAAACGTGATAAAGTTTCTG
TAATTTCTACTGTATCGACCTGCAGACTGGCTGTGTATAAGGGAGCCTGACATTTATATTCCCCAGAACA
TCAGGTTAATGGCGTTTTTGATGTCATTTTCGCGGTGGCTGAGATCAGCCACTTCTTCCCCGATAACGGA
GACCGGCACACTGGCCATATCGGTGGTCATCATGCGCCAGCTTTCATCCCCGATATGCACCACCGGGTAA
AGTTCACGGGAGACTTTATCTGACAGCAGACGTGCACTGGCCAGGGGGATCACCATCCGTCGCCCGGGCG
TGTCAATAATATCACTCTGTACATCCACAAACAGACGATAACGGCTCTCTCTTTTATAGGTGTAAACCTT
AAACTGCATTTCACCAGCCCCTGTTCTCGTCAGCAAAAGAGCCGTTCATTTCAATAAACCGGGCGACCTC
AGCCATCCCTTCCTGATTTTCCGCTTTCCAGCGTTCGGCACGCAGACGACGGGCTTCATTCTGCATGGTT
GTGCTTACCAGACCGGAGATATTGACATCATATATGCCTTGAGCAACTGATAGCTGTCGCTGTCAACTGT
CACTGTAATACGCTGCTTCATAGCATACCTCTTTTTGACATACTTCGGGTATACATATCAGTATATATTC
TTATACCGCAAAAATCAGCGCGCAAATACGCATACTGTTATCTGGCTTTTAGTAAGCCGGATCCACGCGG
CGTTTACGCCCCCCCTGCCACTCATCGCAGTACTGTTGTAATTCATTAAGCATTCTGCCGACATGGAAGC
CATCACAAACGGCATGATGAACCTGAATCGCCAGCGGCATCAGCACCTTGTCGCCTTGCGTATAATATTT
GCCCATGGTGAAAACGGGGGCGAAGAAGTTGTCCATATTGGCCACGTTTAAATCAAAACTGGTGAAACTC
ACCCAGGGATTGGCTGAGACGAAAAACATATTCTCAATAAACCCTTTAGGGAAATAGGCCAGGTTTTCAC
CGTAACACGCCACATCTTGCGAATATATGTGTAGAAACTGCCGGAAATCGTCGTGGTATTCACTCCAGAG
CGATGAAAACGTTTCAGTTTGCTCATGGAAAACGGTGTAACAAGGGTGAACACTATCCCATATCACCAGC
TCACCGTCTTTCATTGCCATACGGAATTCCGGATGAGCATTCATCAGGCGGGCAAGAATGTGAATAAAGG
CCGGATAAAACTTGTGCTTATTTTTCTTTACGGTCTTTAAAAAGGCCGTAATATCCAGCTGAACGGTCTG
GTTATAGGTACATTGAGCAACTGACTGAAATGCCTCAAAATGTTCTTTACGATGCCATTGGGATATATCA
ACGGTGGTATATCCAGTGATTTTTTTCTCCATTTTAGCTTCCTTAGCTCCTGAAAATCTCGATAACTCAA
AAAATACGCCCGGTAGTGATCTTATTTCATTATGGTGAAAGTTGGAACCTCTTACGTGCCGATCAACGTC
TCATTTTCGCCAAAAGTTGGCCCAGGGCTTCCCGGTATCAACAGGGACACCAGGATTTATTTATTCTGCG
AAGTGATCTTCCGTCACAGGTATTTATTCGGCGCAAAGTGCGTCGGGTGATGCTGCCAACTTAGTCGACT
ACAGGTCACTAATACCATCTAAGTAGTTGATTCATAGTGACTGGATATGTTGTGTTTTACAGTATTATGT
AGTCTGTTTTTTATGCAAAATCTAATTTAATATATTGATATTTATATCATTTTACGTTTCTCGTTCAGCT
TTCTTGTACAAAGTGGTTGATCTAGAGGGCCCGCGGTTCGAACGTCTCTGTTTAAGAGCTATGCTGGGCC
GAAAGGAGCAGACGATATGGCGTCGCTCCCTGCGGCCCAGCATAGCAAGTTTAAATAAGGCTAGTCCGTT
ATCAACTTGGCCGAAAGGAGCAGACGATATGGCGTCGCTCCCTGCGGCCAAGTGGCACCGAGTCGGTGCT
TTTTTTTTCGAGGTCGACGGTATGGCGGCCGGCCGCTTCGAGCAGACATGATAAGATACATTGATGAGTT
TGGACAAACCACAACTAGAATGCAGTGAAAAAAATGCTTTATTTGTGAAATTTGTGATGCTATTGCTTTA
TTTGTAACCATTATAAGCTGCAATAAACAAGTTAACAACAACAATTGCATTCATTTTATGTTTCAGGTTC
AGGGGGAGGTGTGGGAGGTTTTTTAAAGCAAGTAAAACCTCTACAAATGTGGTAAAATCGATAAGGATCC
GTCGACCGATGCCCTTGAGAGCCTTCAACCCAGTCAGCTCCTTCCGGTGGGCGCGGGGCATGACTATCGT
CGCCGCACTTATGACTGTCTTCTTTATCATGCAACTCGTAGGACAGGTGCCGGCAGCGCTCTTCCGCTTC
CTCGCTCACTGACTCGCTGCGCTCGGTCGTTCGGCTGCGGCGAGCGGTATCAGCTCACTCAAAGGCGGTA
ATACGGTTATCCACAGAATCAGGGGATAACGCAGGAAAGAACATGTGAGCAAAAGGCCAGCAAAAGGCCA
GGAACCGTAAAAAGGCCGCGTTGCTGGCGTTTTTCCATAGGCTCCGCCCCCCTGACGAGCATCACAAAAA
TCGACGCTCAAGTCAGAGGTGGCGAAACCCGACAGGACTATAAAGATACCAGGCGTTTCCCCCTGGAAGC
TCCCTCGTGCGCTCTCCTGTTCCGACCCTGCCGCTTACCGGATACCTGTCCGCCTTTCTCCCTTCGGGAA
GCGTGGCGCTTTCTCAATGCTCACGCTGTAGGTATCTCAGTTCGGTGTAGGTCGTTCGCTCCAAGCTGGG
CTGTGTGCACGAACCCCCCGTTCAGCCCGACCGCTGCGCCTTATCCGGTAACTATCGTCTTGAGTCCAAC
CCGGTAAGACACGACTTATCGCCACTGGCAGCAGCCACTGGTAACAGGATTAGCAGAGCGAGGTATGTAG
GCGGTGCTACAGAGTTCTTGAAGTGGTGGCCTAACTACGGCTACACTAGAAGGACAGTATTTGGTATCTG
CGCTCTGCTGAAGCCAGTTACCTTCGGAAAAAGAGTTGGTAGCTCTTGATCCGGCAAACAAACCACCGCT
GGTAGCGGTGGTTTTTTTGTTTGCAAGCAGCAGATTACGCGCAGAAAAAAAGGATCTCAAGAAGATCCTT
TGATCTTTTCTACGGGGTCTGACGCTCAGTGGAACGAAAACTCACGTTAAGGGATTTTGGTCATGAGATT
ATCAAAAAGGATCTTCACCTAGATCCTTTTAAATTAAAAATGAAGTTTTAAATCAATCTAAAGTATATAT
GAGTAAACTTGGTCTGACAGTTACCAATGCTTAATCAGTGAGGCACCTATCTCAGCGATCTGTCTATTTC
GTTCATCCATAGTTGCCTGACTCCCCGTCGTGTAGATAACTACGATACGGGAGGGCTTACCATCTGGCCC
CAGTGCTGCAATGATACCGCGAGACCCACGCTCACCGGCTCCAGATTTATCAGCAATAAACCAGCCAGCC
GGAAGGGCCGAGCGCAGAAGTGGTCCTGCAACTTTATCCGCCTCCATCCAGTCTATTAATTGTTGCCGGG
AAGCTAGAGTAAGTAGTTCGCCAGTTAATAGTTTGCGCAACGTTGTTGCCATTGCTACAGGCATCGTGGT
GTCACGCTCGTCGTTTGGTATGGCTTCATTCAGCTCCGGTTCCCAACGATCAAGGCGAGTTACATGATCC
CCCATGTTGTGCAAAAAAGCGGTTAGCTCCTTCGGTCCTCCGATCGTTGTCAGAAGTAAGTTGGCCGCAG
TGTTATCACTCATGGTTATGGCAGCACTGCATAATTCTCTTACTGTCATGCCATCCGTAAGATGCTTTTC
TGTGACTGGTGAGTACTCAACCAAGTCATTCTGAGAATAGTGTATGCGGCGACCGAGTTGCTCTTGCCCG
GCGTCAATACGGGATAATACCGCGCCACATAGCAGAACTTTAAAAGTGCTCATCATTGGAAAACGTTCTT
CGGGGCGAAAACTCTCAAGGATCTTACCGCTGTTGAGATCCAGTTCGATGTAACCCACTCGTGCACCCAA
CTGATCTTCAGCATCTTTTACTTTCACCAGCGTTTCTGGGTGAGCAAAAACAGGAAGGCAAAATGCCGCA
AAAAAGGGAATAAGGGCGACACGGAAATGTTGAATACTCATACTCTTCCTTTTTCAATATTATTGAAGCA
TTTATCAGGGTTATTGTCTCATGAGCGGATACATATTTGAATGTATTTAGAAAAATAAACAAATAGGGGT
TCCGCGCACATTTCCCCGAAAAGTGCCACCTG
[124 nt withheld, positions 5143-5266]
C
[91 nt withheld, positions 5268-5358]
A
[49 nt withheld, positions 5360-5408]
CCTTTGACGTTGGAGTCCACGTTCTTT
[37 nt withheld, positions 5436-5472]
ACCCTATCTCGGTCTATTCTTTTGATTTATAAGGGATTTTGCCGATTTCGGCCTATTGGTTAAAAAATGA
GCTGATTTAACAAAAATTTAACGCGAATTTTAACAAAATATTAACGTTTACAATTTCCCATTCGCCATTC
AGGCTGCGCAACTGTTGGGAAGGGCGATCGGTGCGGGCCTCTTCGCTATTACGCCAGCCCAAGCTACCAT
GATAAGTAAGTAATATTAAGGTACGGGAGGTACTTGGAGCGGCCGCAATAAAATATCTTTATTTTCATTA
CATCTGTGTGTTGGTTTTTTGTGTGAATCGATAGTACTAACATACGCTCTCCATCAAAACAAAACGAAAC
AAAACAAACTAGCAAAATAGGCTGTCCCCAGTGCAAGTGCAGGTGCCAGAACATTTCTCTATCGATA
Features (pLannotate 1.2.2; 21 found; start..end, strand, type, name):
     22..261     +  promoter       U6 promoter: RNA polymerase III promoter for human U6 snRNA
    293..311     +  promoter       T7 promoter: promoter for bacteriophage T7 RNA polymerase
    341..465     +  protein_bind   attR1: mutant version of attR; recombination site for the Gateway® LR reaction LR Clonase™
    701..853     -  CDS            dpnD (fragment): DPND_STRPN - Protein predicted: Swiss-Prot protein existence level 4. From Streptococcus pneumoniae serotype 4 (strain ATCC BAA-334 / TIGR4).
    897..1199    -  CDS            ccdB: CCDB_ECOLI - Also known as G, letB, letD. Experimental evidence at protein level: Swiss-Prot protein existence level 1. Toxic component of a type II toxin-antitoxin (TA) system, functioning in plasmid maintainence. Responsible for the post- segregational killing (PSK) of plasmid-free cells, also referred to as a plasmid addiction system. Half-life of over 2 hours. Cell killing by CcdB is accompanied by filamentation, defects in chromosome and plasmid segregation, defects in cell division, formation of anucleate cells, decreased DNA synthesis and plasmid loss. Interferes with the activity of DN
   1204..1362    -  CDS            ccdA (fragment): CCDA_ECO57 - Also known as H, letA. Experimental evidence at protein level: Swiss-Prot protein existence level 1. Antitoxin component of a type II toxin-antitoxin (TA) system which inhibits the post-segregational killing (PSK) of plasmid-free cells, also referred to as a plasmid addiction system. Binds to and blocks the activity of CcdB; will also remove bound CcdB protein from the CcdB-GyrA complex by forming a CcdA-CcdB complex, a process termed rejuvenation. Functions as a transcriptional corepressor for the ccdAB operon, repression also requires CcdB (By similarity). From Escherichia coli
   1544..2202    -  CDS            CmR: chloramphenicol acetyltransferase; cat; confers resistance to chloramphenicol
   2203..2305    -  promoter       cat promoter: promoter of the E. coli cat gene encoding chloramphenicol acetyltransferase
   2483..2607    -  protein_bind   attR2: mutant version of attR; recombination site for the Gateway® LR reaction LR Clonase™
   2698..2739    +  misc_RNA       tracrRNA (fragment): trans-activating CRISPR RNA for the Streptococcus pyogenes CRISPR/Cas9 system
   2780..2799    +  misc_RNA       gRNA scaffold (fragment): guide RNA scaffold for the Streptococcus pyogenes CRISPR/Cas9 system
   2852..2973    -  polyA_signal   SV40 poly(A) signal: SV40 polyadenylation signal
   2996..3064    -  CDS            large T antigen (fragment): large T antigen from SV40 (simian virus 40)
   3080..3212    +  CDS            TcR (fragment): tetracycline efflux protein; tet; confers resistance to tetracycline
   3392..3980    -  rep_origin     ori: high-copy-number ColE1/pMB1/pBR322/pUC origin of replication
   4151..5011    -  CDS            AmpR: β-lactamase; bla; confers resistance to ampicillin, carbenicillin, and related antibiotics
   5012..5116    -  promoter       AmpR promoter: bla
   5143..5598    +  rep_origin     f1 ori (sequence partly withheld): f1 bacteriophage origin of replication; arrow indicates direction of (+) strand synthesis
   5603..5670    -  CDS            lacZα (fragment): LacZα fragment of β-galactosidase; lacZ fragment
   5729..5777    +  polyA_signal   poly(A) signal: synthetic polyadenylation signal
   5791..5882    +  misc_feature   pause site: RNA polymerase II transcriptional pause signal from the human α2 globin gene
