>Addgene plasmid #99912 | psgRNA2.02-PP7-ccdB | addgene full sequence | sequence record 194883 | Addgene NGS Result
GGTACCAAGGTCGGGCAGGAAGAGGGCCTATTTCCCATGATTCCTTCATATTTGCATATACGATACAAGG
CTGTTAGAGAGATAATTAGAATTAATTTGACTGTAAACACAAAGATATTAGTACAAAATACGTGACGTAG
AAAGTAATAATTTCTTGGGTAGTTTGCAGTTTTAAAATTATGTTTTAAAATGGACTATCATATGCTTACC
GTAACTTGAAAGTATTTCGATTTCTTGGCTTTATATATCTTGTGGAAAGGACGAAACACCGAGAGACGCT
GGCTTATCGAAATTAATACGACTCACTATAGGGAGACCCAAGCTGGCTAGTTAAGCTATCAACAAGTTTG
TACAAAAAAGCTGAACGAGAAACGTAAAATGATATAAATATCAATATATTAAATTAGATTTTGCATAAAA
AACAGACTACATAATACTGTAAAACACAACATATCCAGTCACTATGAATCAACTACTTAGATGGTATTAG
TGACCTGTAGTCGACCGACAGCCTTCCAAATGTTCTTCGGGTGATGCTGCCAACTTAGTCGACCGACAGC
CTTCCAAATGTTCTTCTCAAACGGAATCGTCGTATCCAGCCTACTCGCTATTGTCCTCAATGCCGTATTA
AATCATAAAAAGAAATAAGAAAAAGAGGTGCGAGCCTCTTTTTTGTGTGACAAAATAAAAACATCTACCT
ATTCATATACGCTAGTGTCATAGTCCTGAAAATCATCTGCATCAAGAACAATTTCACAACTCTTATACTT
TTCTCTTACAAGTCGTTCGGCTTCATCTGGATTTTCAGCCTCTATACTTACTAAACGTGATAAAGTTTCT
GTAATTTCTACTGTATCGACCTGCAGACTGGCTGTGTATAAGGGAGCCTGACATTTATATTCCCCAGAAC
ATCAGGTTAATGGCGTTTTTGATGTCATTTTCGCGGTGGCTGAGATCAGCCACTTCTTCCCCGATAACGG
AGACCGGCACACTGGCCATATCGGTGGTCATCATGCGCCAGCTTTCATCCCCGATATGCACCACCGGGTA
AAGTTCACGGGAGACTTTATCTGACAGCAGACGTGCACTGGCCAGGGGGATCACCATCCGTCGCCCGGGC
GTGTCAATAATATCACTCTGTACATCCACAAACAGACGATAACGGCTCTCTCTTTTATAGGTGTAAACCT
TAAACTGCATTTCACCAGCCCCTGTTCTCGTCAGCAAAAGAGCCGTTCATTTCAATAAACCGGGCGACCT
CAGCCATCCCTTCCTGATTTTCCGCTTTCCAGCGTTCGGCACGCAGACGACGGGCTTCATTCTGCATGGT
TGTGCTTACCAGACCGGAGATATTGACATCATATATGCCTTGAGCAACTGATAGCTGTCGCTGTCAACTG
TCACTGTAATACGCTGCTTCATAGCATACCTCTTTTTGACATACTTCGGGTATACATATCAGTATATATT
CTTATACCGCAAAAATCAGCGCGCAAATACGCATACTGTTATCTGGCTTTTAGTAAGCCGGATCCACGCG
GCGTTTACGCCCCCCCTGCCACTCATCGCAGTACTGTTGTAATTCATTAAGCATTCTGCCGACATGGAAG
CCATCACAAACGGCATGATGAACCTGAATCGCCAGCGGCATCAGCACCTTGTCGCCTTGCGTATAATATT
TGCCCATGGTGAAAACGGGGGCGAAGAAGTTGTCCATATTGGCCACGTTTAAATCAAAACTGGTGAAACT
CACCCAGGGATTGGCTGAGACGAAAAACATATTCTCAATAAACCCTTTAGGGAAATAGGCCAGGTTTTCA
CCGTAACACGCCACATCTTGCGAATATATGTGTAGAAACTGCCGGAAATCGTCGTGGTATTCACTCCAGA
GCGATGAAAACGTTTCAGTTTGCTCATGGAAAACGGTGTAACAAGGGTGAACACTATCCCATATCACCAG
CTCACCGTCTTTCATTGCCATACGGAATTCCGGATGAGCATTCATCAGGCGGGCAAGAATGTGAATAAAG
GCCGGATAAAACTTGTGCTTATTTTTCTTTACGGTCTTTAAAAAGGCCGTAATATCCAGCTGAACGGTCT
GGTTATAGGTACATTGAGCAACTGACTGAAATGCCTCAAAATGTTCTTTACGATGCCATTGGGATATATC
AACGGTGGTATATCCAGTGATTTTTTTCTCCATTTTAGCTTCCTTAGCTCCTGAAAATCTCGATAACTCA
AAAAATACGCCCGGTAGTGATCTTATTTCATTATGGTGAAAGTTGGAACCTCTTACGTGCCGATCAACGT
CTCATTTTCGCCAAAAGTTGGCCCAGGGCTTCCCGGTATCAACAGGGACACCAGGATTTATTTATTCTGC
GAAGTGATCTTCCGTCACAGGTATTTATTCGGCGCAAAGTGCGTCGGGTGATGCTGCCAACTTAGTCGAC
TACAGGTCACTAATACCATCTAAGTAGTTGATTCATAGTGACTGGATATGTTGTGTTTTACAGTATTATG
TAGTCTGTTTTTTATGCAAAATCTAATTTAATATATTGATATTTATATCATTTTACGTTTCTCGTTCAGC
TTTCTTGTACAAAGTGGTTGATCTAGAGGGCCCGCGGTTCGAACGTCTCTGTTTAAGAGCTATGCTGGGC
CGAAAGGAGCAGACGATATGGCGTCGCTCCCTGCGGCCCAGCATAGCAAGTTTAAATAAGGCTAGTCCGT
TATCAACTTGGCCGAAAGGAGCAGACGATATGGCGTCGCTCCCTGCGGCCAAGTGGCACCGAGTCGGTGC
TTTTTTTTTCGAGGTCGACGGTATAGCGGCCGGCCGCTTCGAGCAGACATGATAAGATACATTGATGAGT
TTGGACAAACCACAACTAGAATGCAGTGAAAAAAATGCTTTATTTGTGAAATTTGTGATGCTATTGCTTT
ATTTGTAACCATTATAAGCTGCAATAAACAAGTTAACAACAACAATTGCATTCATTTTATGTTTCAGGTT
CAGGGGGAGGTGTGGGAGGTTTTTTAAAGCAAGTAAAACCTCTACAAATGTGGTAAAATCGATAAGGATC
CGTCGACCGATGCCCTTGAGAGCCTTCAACCCAGTCAGCTCCTTCCGGTGGGCGCGGGGCATGACTATCG
TCGCCGCACTTATGACTGTCTTCTTTATCATGCAACTCGTAGGACAGGTGCCGGCAGCGCTCTTCCGCTT
CCTCGCTCACTGACTCGCTGCGCTCGGTCGTTCGGCTGCGGCGAGCGGTATCAGCTCACTCAAAGGCGGT
AATACGGTTATCCACAGAATCAGGGGATAACGCAGGAAAGAACATGTGAGCAAAAGGCCAGCAAAAGGCC
AGGAACCGTAAAAAGGCCGCGTTGCTGGCGTTTTTCCATAGGCTCCGCCCCCCTGACGAGCATCACAAAA
ATCGACGCTCAAGTCAGAGGTGGCGAAACCCGACAGGACTATAAAGATACCAGGCGTTTCCCCCTGGAAG
CTCCCTCGTGCGCTCTCCTGTTCCGACCCTGCCGCTTACCGGATACCTGTCCGCCTTTCTCCCTTCGGGA
AGCGTGGCGCTTTCTCATAGCTCACGCTGTAGGTATCTCAGTTCGGTGTAGGTCGTTCGCTCCAAGCTGG
GCTGTGTGCACGAACCCCCCGTTCAGCCCGACCGCTGCGCCTTATCCGGTAACTATCGTCTTGAGTCCAA
CCCGGTAAGACACGACTTATCGCCACTGGCAGCAGCCACTGGTAACAGGATTAGCAGAGCGAGGTATGTA
GGCGGTGCTACAGAGTTCTTGAAGTGGTGGCCTAACTACGGCTACACTAGAAGAACAGTATTTGGTATCT
GCGCTCTGCTGAAGCCAGTTACCTTCGGAAAAAGAGTTGGTAGCTCTTGATCCGGCAAACAAACCACCGC
TGGTAGCGGTGGTTTTTTTGTTTGCAAGCAGCAGATTACGCGCAGAAAAAAAGGATCTCAAGAAGATCCT
TTGATCTTTTCTACGGGGTCTGACGCTCAGTGGAACGAAAACTCACGTTAAGGGATTTTGGTCATGAGAT
TATCAAAAAGGATCTTCACCTAGATCCTTTTAAATTAAAAATGAAGTTTTAAATCAATCTAAAGTATATA
TGAGTAAACTTGGTCTGACAGTTACCAATGCTTAATCAGTGAGGCACCTATCTCAGCGATCTGTCTATTT
CGTTCATCCATAGTTGCCTGACTCCCCGTCGTGTAGATAACTACGATACGGGAGGGCTTACCATCTGGCC
CCAGTGCTGCAATGATACCGCGAGACCCACGCTCACCGGCTCCAGATTTATCAGCAATAAACCAGCCAGC
CGGAAGGGCCGAGCGCAGAAGTGGTCCTGCAACTTTATCCGCCTCCATCCAGTCTATTAATTGTTGCCGG
GAAGCTAGAGTAAGTAGTTCGCCAGTTAATAGTTTGCGCAACGTTGTTGCCATTGCTACAGGCATCGTGG
TGTCACGCTCGTCGTTTGGTATGGCTTCATTCAGCTCCGGTTCCCAACGATCAAGGCGAGTTACATGATC
CCCCATGTTGTGCAAAAAAGCGGTTAGCTCCTTCGGTCCTCCGATCGTTGTCAGAAGTAAGTTGGCCGCA
GTGTTATCACTCATGGTTATGGCAGCACTGCATAATTCTCTTACTGTCATGCCATCCGTAAGATGCTTTT
CTGTGACTGGTGAGTACTCAACCAAGTCATTCTGAGAATAGTGTATGCGGCGACCGAGTTGCTCTTGCCC
GGCGTCAATACGGGATAATACCGCGCCACATAGCAGAACTTTAAAAGTGCTCATCATTGGAAAACGTTCT
TCGGGGCGAAAACTCTCAAGGATCTTACCGCTGTTGAGATCCAGTTCGATGTAACCCACTCGTGCACCCA
ACTGATCTTCAGCATCTTTTACTTTCACCAGCGTTTCTGGGTGAGCAAAAACAGGAAGGCAAAATGCCGC
AAAAAAGGGAATAAGGGCGACACGGAAATGTTGAATACTCATACTCTTCCTTTTTCAATATTATTGAAGC
ATTTATCAGGGTTATTGTCTCATGAGCGGATACATATTTGAATGTATTTAGAAAAATAAACAAATAGGGG
TTCCGCGCACATTTCCCCGAAAAGTGCCACCTG
[124 nt withheld, positions 5144-5267]
C
[91 nt withheld, positions 5269-5359]
A
[49 nt withheld, positions 5361-5409]
CCTTTGACGTTGGAGTCCACGTTCTTT
[37 nt withheld, positions 5437-5473]
ACCCTATCTCGGTCTATTCTTTTGATTTATAAGGGATTTTGCCGATTTCGGCCTATTGGTTAAAAAATGA
GCTGATTTAACAAAAATTTAACGCGAATTTTAACAAAATATTAACGCTTACAATTTGCCATTCGCCATTC
AGGCTGCGCAACTGTTGGGAAGGGCGATCGGTGCGGGCCTCTTCGCTATTACGCCAGCCCAAGCTACCAT
GATAAGTAAGTAATATTAAGGTACGGGAGGTACTTGGAGCGGCCGCAATAAAATATCTTTATTTTCATTA
CATCTGTGTGTTGGTTTTTTGTGTGAATCGATAGTACTAACATACGCTCTCCATCAAAACAAAACGAAAC
AAAACAAACTAGCAAAATAGGCTGTCCCCAGTGCAAGTGCAGGTGCCAGAACATTTCTCTATCGATA
Features (pLannotate 1.2.2; 21 found; start..end, strand, type, name):
     22..262     +  promoter       U6 promoter: RNA polymerase III promoter for human U6 snRNA
    294..312     +  promoter       T7 promoter: promoter for bacteriophage T7 RNA polymerase
    342..466     +  protein_bind   attR1: mutant version of attR; recombination site for the Gateway® LR reaction LR Clonase™
    702..854     -  CDS            dpnD (fragment): DPND_STRPN - Protein predicted: Swiss-Prot protein existence level 4. From Streptococcus pneumoniae serotype 4 (strain ATCC BAA-334 / TIGR4).
    898..1200    -  CDS            ccdB: CCDB_ECOLI - Also known as G, letB, letD. Experimental evidence at protein level: Swiss-Prot protein existence level 1. Toxic component of a type II toxin-antitoxin (TA) system, functioning in plasmid maintainence. Responsible for the post- segregational killing (PSK) of plasmid-free cells, also referred to as a plasmid addiction system. Half-life of over 2 hours. Cell killing by CcdB is accompanied by filamentation, defects in chromosome and plasmid segregation, defects in cell division, formation of anucleate cells, decreased DNA synthesis and plasmid loss. Interferes with the activity of DN
   1205..1363    -  CDS            ccdA (fragment): CCDA_ECO57 - Also known as H, letA. Experimental evidence at protein level: Swiss-Prot protein existence level 1. Antitoxin component of a type II toxin-antitoxin (TA) system which inhibits the post-segregational killing (PSK) of plasmid-free cells, also referred to as a plasmid addiction system. Binds to and blocks the activity of CcdB; will also remove bound CcdB protein from the CcdB-GyrA complex by forming a CcdA-CcdB complex, a process termed rejuvenation. Functions as a transcriptional corepressor for the ccdAB operon, repression also requires CcdB (By similarity). From Escherichia coli
   1545..2203    -  CDS            CmR: chloramphenicol acetyltransferase; cat; confers resistance to chloramphenicol
   2204..2306    -  promoter       cat promoter: promoter of the E. coli cat gene encoding chloramphenicol acetyltransferase
   2484..2608    -  protein_bind   attR2: mutant version of attR; recombination site for the Gateway® LR reaction LR Clonase™
   2699..2740    +  misc_RNA       tracrRNA (fragment): trans-activating CRISPR RNA for the Streptococcus pyogenes CRISPR/Cas9 system
   2781..2800    +  misc_RNA       gRNA scaffold (fragment): guide RNA scaffold for the Streptococcus pyogenes CRISPR/Cas9 system
   2853..2974    -  polyA_signal   SV40 poly(A) signal: SV40 polyadenylation signal
   2997..3065    -  CDS            large T antigen (fragment): large T antigen from SV40 (simian virus 40)
   3081..3213    +  CDS            TcR (fragment): tetracycline efflux protein; tet; confers resistance to tetracycline
   3393..3981    -  rep_origin     ori: high-copy-number ColE1/pMB1/pBR322/pUC origin of replication
   4152..5012    -  CDS            AmpR: β-lactamase; bla; confers resistance to ampicillin, carbenicillin, and related antibiotics
   5013..5117    -  promoter       AmpR promoter: bla
   5144..5572    +  rep_origin     f1 ori (sequence partly withheld): f1 bacteriophage origin of replication; arrow indicates direction of (+) strand synthesis
   5604..5671    -  CDS            lacZα (fragment): LacZα fragment of β-galactosidase; lacZ fragment
   5730..5778    +  polyA_signal   poly(A) signal: synthetic polyadenylation signal
   5792..5883    +  misc_feature   pause site: RNA polymerase II transcriptional pause signal from the human α2 globin gene
