[The description below was written by a language model from this plasmid's Addgene catalogue record and pLannotate feature annotations shown in this document.]
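Description:
psgRNA2.02-PP7-ccdB is an empty cloning backbone for expressing Streptococcus pyogenes Cas9 single guide RNAs that carry PP7 RNA hairpin insertions in mammalian cells. The catalogue lists pcDNA3.1(+) as the parent vector, and both the depositor and sequencing-derived records (about 5.9 kb, differing by a single nucleotide in length) give essentially identical annotations. Propagation in E. coli relies on a high-copy ColE1/pUC-type origin with ampicillin resistance on the backbone. An f1 origin is also present. No mammalian selection marker is annotated, so the plasmid appears suited to transient delivery.

The expression unit is driven by the human U6 RNA polymerase III promoter. Downstream sits a Gateway-style stuffer cassette flanked by attR1 and attR2. It contains the ccdB toxin gene and a chloramphenicol acetyltransferase gene with its own promoter. This is followed by sequence annotated only as fragments of the tracrRNA/gRNA scaffold. The fragmented match is consistent with a scaffold interrupted by inserted PP7 aptamer sequence, although the aptamers themselves are not annotated. The ccdB cassette explains the need for a ccdB-tolerant host strain and the dual chloramphenicol/ampicillin selection. When a user replaces the stuffer with a guide spacer, standard strains survive only if the toxin has been removed, giving counterselection against uncut vector. The record does not state which cloning sites or method are used for that replacement.

According to the associated publication title, such modified sgRNAs are used for long-term dual-colour tracking of genomic loci. In this type of system, a fluorescently tagged PP7 coat protein binds the aptamers on guide RNAs bound to Cas9 at the targeted locus.
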