Addgene plasmid #99912: psgRNA2.02-PP7-ccdB
Purpose: (Empty Backbone) Basic cloning vector for the expression of PP7 inserted sgRNA
Depositing lab: Yujie Sun. Depositing organization: Peking University. Publication: Long-term dual-color tracking of genomic loci by modified sgRNAs of the CRISPR/Cas9 system. Shao S, Zhang W, Hu H, Xue B, Qin J, Sun C, Sun Y, Wei W, Sun Y. Nucleic Acids Res. 2016 May 19;44(9):e86. doi: 10.1093/nar/gkw066. Epub 2016 Feb 4. PubMed 26850639.
Backbone
  Vector backbone: pcDNA3.1(+)
  Vector type: Mammalian Expression, CRISPR
Growth in bacteria
  Bacterial resistance: Chloramphenicol and Ampicillin, 25 & 100 μg/mL
  Growth temperature: 37°C
  Growth strain: ccdB Survival
  Copy number: High Copy
Gene/Insert
  Gene/Insert name: None
Terms and licenses: Academic/Nonprofit Terms; Industry Terms: Not Available to Industry
How to cite: psgRNA2.02-PP7-ccdB was a gift from Yujie Sun (Addgene plasmid # 99912 ; http://n2t.net/addgene:99912 ; RRID:Addgene_99912)
